Addgene plasmid #105799: pKK-TEV-CyOFP1
Purpose: (Empty Backbone) Expression of your protein of interest in fusion with orange fluorescent protein at the C-terminus (cleavable by TEV) (PMID: 27240196). CyOFP1 is useful for multi-channel imaging.
Depositing lab: Andrzej Dziembowski. Depositing organization: Polish Academy of Sciences, Institute of Biochemistry and Biophysics. Publication: Versatile approach for functional analysis of human proteins and efficient stable cell line generation using FLP-mediated recombination system. Szczesny RJ, Kowalska K, Klosowska-Kosicka K, Chlebowski A, Owczarek EP, Warkocki Z, Kulinski TM, Adamska D, Affek K, Jedroszkowiak A, Kotrys AV, Tomecki R, Krawczyk PS, Borowski LS, Dziembowski A. PLoS One. 2018 Mar 28;13(3):e0194887. doi: 10.1371/journal.pone.0194887. eCollection 2018. PubMed 29590189.
Backbone
  Vector backbone: pcDNA5/FRT/TO
  Backbone manufacturer: Invitrogen
  Vector type: Mammalian Expression ; Flp-In competent
  Selectable markers: Hygromycin
  Tag / fusion protein: TEV-CyOFP1 (C terminal on backbone)
Growth in bacteria
  Bacterial resistance: Ampicillin, 100 μg/mL
  Growth temperature: 37°C
  Growth strain: DH5alpha
  Copy number: High Copy
Gene/Insert
  Gene/Insert name: None
  Tag / fusion protein: TEV-CyOFP1 (C terminal on backbone)
Terms and licenses: Academic/Nonprofit Terms; Industry Terms: Not Available to Industry
Depositor comments: This vector is a member of the pKK vector family. Its cloning site was optimized for the SLIC approach, however, a traditional restriction and ligation based approach is also possible (see Szczesny RJ et al. for detailed protocols; bioRxiv, doi: https://doi.org/10.1101/160101) This vector is a derivate of the pcDNA5/FRT/TO plasmid (Invitrogen) and is suitable for stable cell line generation using the Flp-In system. Transcription of the gene of interest is driven by a tetracycline responsive CMV promoter. A given coding sequence can be cloned into all pKK vectors using just three universal PCR primers and a ligation-independent DNA cloning method. CyOFP1 has large Stokes shift. It is excited in the blue and emits in the orange range. It can be multiplexed with EGFP in fluorescence based assays. Also as acceptor for blue-emitting luciferase (PMID: 27240196). CyOFP1 coding sequence was cloned from Addgene ID 74279.
How to cite: pKK-TEV-CyOFP1 was a gift from Andrzej Dziembowski (Addgene plasmid # 105799 ; http://n2t.net/addgene:105799 ; RRID:Addgene_105799)
