[The description below was written by a language model from this plasmid's Addgene catalogue record and pLannotate feature annotations shown in this document.]
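Description:
pKK-TEV-CyOFP1 is an empty mammalian expression backbone from the pKK vector family, derived from pcDNA5/FRT/TO and about 5.9 kb in the sequenced record. It is designed for expressing a protein of interest fused at its C-terminus to the orange fluorescent protein CyOFP1, with a TEV protease recognition site between the two so the tag can be cleaved off. In bacteria it is maintained at high copy through a ColE1/pUC-type origin and selected with ampicillin via the β-lactamase gene. The feature table also shows a partial f1 origin and residual lac promoter/operator sequences from the backbone.

The expression cassette consists of the CMV enhancer and immediate early promoter followed by two short tet operator matches. This fits the depositor's description of a tetracycline-responsive CMV promoter, in which transcription is repressed in Tet repressor-expressing cells until tetracycline or an analogue is added. Downstream lie the cloning region, the TEV site, the CyOFP1 coding sequence and the bGH polyadenylation signal. The cloning site was optimised for ligation-independent SLIC cloning with a set of universal primers shared across the pKK vectors, though restriction and ligation cloning is also possible.

An FRT site sits immediately upstream of the hygromycin resistance coding sequence, with no complete promoter annotated before it. In the Flp-In system, FLP-mediated recombination into a genomic FRT site places this gene under a resident promoter, so hygromycin selects for correct single-site integrants and yields stable, inducible cell lines. CyOFP1 has a large Stokes shift, being excited in the blue and emitting in the orange. This allows multiplexing with EGFP in multi-channel imaging and use as an acceptor for blue-emitting luciferase.
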