Features (pLannotate 1.2.2; 22 found; start..end, strand, type, name):
     19..71      -  misc_feature   bom (fragment): basis of mobility region from pBR322
    226..605     +  enhancer       CMV enhancer: human cytomegalovirus immediate early enhancer
    606..809     +  promoter       CMV promoter: human cytomegalovirus (CMV) immediate early promoter
    811..830     +  promoter       PLtetO-1 promoter (fragment): modified phage lambda PL promoter with tet operator sites (Lutz and Bujard, 1997)
    832..851     +  promoter       PLtetO-1 promoter (fragment): modified phage lambda PL promoter with tet operator sites (Lutz and Bujard, 1997)
    859..892     +  promoter       TRE3GV promoter (fragment): 3rd-generation Tet-responsive promoter that can be activated by binding of Tet-On® 3G, optimized for retroviral and lentiviral vectors
    993..1009    +  CDS            TEV site (fragment): tobacco etch virus (TEV) protease recognition and cleavage site
   1081..1782    +  CDS            CyOFP1: CyOFP1 is a basic (constitutively fluorescent) long stokes shift fluorescent protein published in 2016, derived from Entacmaea quadricolor. It is reported to be a very rapidly-maturing monomer with moderate acid sensitivity.
   1829..2053    +  polyA_signal   bGH poly(A) signal: bovine growth hormone polyadenylation signal
   2057..2078    +  promoter       SV40 promoter (fragment): SV40 enhancer and early promoter
   2099..2332    +  rep_origin     f1 ori (fragment) (sequence partly withheld): f1 bacteriophage origin of replication; arrow indicates direction of (+) strand synthesis
   2337..2384    +  protein_bind   FRT: FLP-mediated recombination occurs in the 8-bp core sequence TCTAGAAA (Turan and Bode, 2011). FLP recombinase from the Saccharomyces cerevisiae 2μ plasmid
   2392..3414    +  CDS            HygR: aminoglycoside phosphotransferase from E. coli; aph(4)-Ia; confers resistance to hygromycin
   3424..3549    +  CDS            ble (fragment): BLE_KLEPN - Experimental evidence at protein level: Swiss-Prot protein existence level 1. Binding protein with a strong affinity to the bleomycin family of antibiotics. Binds to CL990; an antimitotic-antibiotic compound. From Klebsiella pneumoniae.
   3544..3665    +  polyA_signal   SV40 poly(A) signal: SV40 polyadenylation signal
   3738..3754    -  protein_bind   lac operator: The lac repressor binds to the lac operator to inhibit transcription in E. coli. This inhibition can be relieved by adding lactose or isopropyl-β-D-thiogalactopyranoside (IPTG). lac repressor encoded by lacI
   3762..3792    -  promoter       lac promoter: promoter for the E. coli lac operon
   3807..3828    -  protein_bind   CAP binding site: CAP binding activates transcription in the presence of cAMP. E. coli catabolite activator protein
   3841..3933    -  CDS            lacI (fragment): lac repressor; lacI; The lac repressor binds to the lac operator to inhibit transcription in E. coli. This inhibition can be relieved by adding lactose or isopropyl-β-D-thiogalactopyranoside (IPTG).
   4116..4704    -  rep_origin     ori: high-copy-number ColE1/pMB1/pBR322/pUC origin of replication
   4875..5735    -  CDS            AmpR: β-lactamase; bla; confers resistance to ampicillin, carbenicillin, and related antibiotics
   5736..5840    -  promoter       AmpR promoter: bla
>Addgene plasmid #105799 | pKK-TEV-CyOFP1 | addgene full sequence | sequence record 203392 | Addgene NGS Result
GGAGATCTCCCGATCCCCTATGGTGCACTCTCAGTACAATCTGCTCTGATGCCGCATAGTTAAGCCAGTA
TCTGCTCCCTGCTTGTGTGTTGGAGGTCGCTGAGTAGTGCGCGAGCAAAATTTAAGCTACAACAAGGCAA
GGCTTGACCGACAATTGCATGAAGAATCTGCTTAGGGTTAGGCGTTTTGCGCTGCTTCGCGATGTACGGG
CCAGATATACGCGTTGACATTGATTATTGACTAGTTATTAATAGTAATCAATTACGGGGTCATTAGTTCA
TAGCCCATATATGGAGTTCCGCGTTACATAACTTACGGTAAATGGCCCGCCTGGCTGACCGCCCAACGAC
CCCCGCCCATTGACGTCAATAATGACGTATGTTCCCATAGTAACGCCAATAGGGACTTTCCATTGACGTC
AATGGGTGGAGTATTTACGGTAAACTGCCCACTTGGCAGTACATCAAGTGTATCATATGCCAAGTACGCC
CCCTATTGACGTCAATGACGGTAAATGGCCCGCCTGGCATTATGCCCAGTACATGACCTTATGGGACTTT
CCTACTTGGCAGTACATCTACGTATTAGTCATCGCTATTACCATGGTGATGCGGTTTTGGCAGTACATCA
ATGGGCGTGGATAGCGGTTTGACTCACGGGGATTTCCAAGTCTCCACCCCATTGACGTCAATGGGAGTTT
GTTTTGGCACCAAAATCAACGGGACTTTCCAAAATGTCGTAACAACTCCGCCCCATTGACGCAAATGGGC
GGTAGGCGTGTACGGTGGGAGGTCTATATAAGCAGAGCTCTCCCTATCAGTGATAGAGATCTCCCTATCA
GTGATAGAGATCGTCGACGAGCTCGTTTAGTGAACCGTCAGATCGCCTGGAGACGCCATCCACGCTGTTT
TGACCTCCATAGAAGACACCGGGACCGATCCAGCCTCCGGACTCTGGCGTTTAAACTTAAGCTTGGTACC
GAGCTCGGATCCGAAAACCTGTACTTCCAAGGAACCGGTGGTCACCTGTACAATCGATCCTGCAGGAGCT
AGCGAGAATTTGTATTTTCAGGGTGATATCATGGTGAGCAAGGGCGAGGAGCTGATCAAGGAGAACATGA
GAAGCAAGCTGTACCTGGAAGGCAGCGTGAACGGCCACCAGTTCAAGTGCACCCACGAAGGGGAGGGCAA
GCCCTACGAGGGCAAGCAGACCAACAGGATCAAGGTGGTGGAGGGAGGCCCCCTGCCGTTCGCATTCGAC
ATCCTGGCCACCCACTTTATGTACGGGAGCAAGGTGTTCATCAAGTACCCCGCCGACCTCCCCGATTATT
TTAAGCAGTCCTTCCCTGAGGGCTTCACATGGGAGAGAGTCATGGTGTTCGAAGACGGGGGCGTGCTGAC
CGCCACCCAGGACACCAGCCTCCAGGACGGCGAGCTCATCTACAACGTCAAGGTCAGAGGGGTGAACTTC
CCAGCCAACGGCCCCGTGATGCAGAAGAAAACACTGGGCTGGGAGCCCAGCACCGAGACCATGTACCCCG
CTGACGGCGGCCTGGAAGGCAGATGCGACAAGGCCCTGAAGCTCGTGGGCGGGGGCCACCTGCACGTCAA
CTTCAAGACCACATACAAGTCCAAGAAACCCGTGAAGATGCCCGGCGTCCACTACGTGGACCGCAGACTG
GAAAGAATCAAGGAGGCCGACAACGAGACCTACGTCGAGCAGTACGAGCACGCTGTGGCCAGATACTCCA
ACCTGGGCGGAGGCATGGACGAGCTGTACAAGTAACTCGAGTCTAGAGGGCCCGTTTAAACCCGCTGATC
AGCCTCGACTGTGCCTTCTAGTTGCCAGCCATCTGTTGTTTGCCCCTCCCCCGTGCCTTCCTTGACCCTG
GAAGGTGCCACTCCCACTGTCCTTTCCTAATAAAATGAGGAAATTGCATCGCATTGTCTGAGTAGGTGTC
ATTCTATTCTGGGGGGTGGGGTGGGGCAGGACAGCAAGGGGGAGGATTGGGAAGACAATAGCAGGCATGC
TGGGGATGCGGTGGGCTCTATGGCTTCTGAGGCGGAAAGAACCAGCTGGGGCTCTAGGGGGTATCCCC
[124 nt withheld, positions 2099-2222]
C
[91 nt withheld, positions 2224-2314]
AGGGTGATGGTTCACGTACCTAGAAGTTCCTATTCCGAAGTTCCTATTCTCTAGAAAGTATAGGAACTTC
CTTGGCCAAAAAGCCTGAACTCACCGCGACGTCTGTCGAGAAGTTTCTGATCGAAAAGTTCGACAGCGTC
TCCGACCTGATGCAGCTCTCGGAGGGCGAAGAATCTCGTGCTTTCAGCTTCGATGTAGGAGGGCGTGGAT
ATGTCCTGCGGGTAAATAGCTGCGCCGATGGTTTCTACAAAGATCGTTATGTTTATCGGCACTTTGCATC
GGCCGCGCTCCCGATTCCGGAAGTGCTTGACATTGGGGAATTCAGCGAGAGCCTGACCTATTGCATCTCC
CGCCGTGCACAGGGTGTCACGTTGCAAGACCTGCCTGAAACCGAACTGCCCGCTGTTCTGCAGCCGGTCG
CGGAGGCCATGGATGCGATCGCTGCGGCCGATCTTAGCCAGACGAGCGGGTTCGGCCCATTCGGACCGCA
AGGAATCGGTCAATACACTACATGGCGTGATTTCATATGCGCGATTGCTGATCCCCATGTGTATCACTGG
CAAACTGTGATGGACGACACCGTCAGTGCGTCCGTCGCGCAGGCTCTCGATGAGCTGATGCTTTGGGCCG
AGGACTGCCCCGAAGTCCGGCACCTCGTGCACGCGGATTTCGGCTCCAACAATGTCCTGACGGACAATGG
CCGCATAACAGCGGTCATTGACTGGAGCGAGGCGATGTTCGGGGATTCCCAATACGAGGTCGCCAACATC
TTCTTCTGGAGGCCGTGGTTGGCTTGTATGGAGCAGCAGACGCGCTACTTCGAGCGGAGGCATCCGGAGC
TTGCAGGATCGCCGCGGCTCCGGGCGTATATGCTCCGCATTGGTCTTGACCAACTCTATCAGAGCTTGGT
TGACGGCAATTTCGATGATGCAGCTTGGGCGCAGGGTCGATGCGACGCAATCGTCCGATCCGGAGCCGGG
ACTGTCGGGCGTACACAAATCGCCCGCAGAAGCGCGGCCGTCTGGACCGATGGCTGTGTAGAAGTACTCG
CCGATAGTGGAAACCGACGCCCCAGCACTCGTCCGAGGGCAAAGGAATAGCACGTACTACGAGATTTCGA
TTCCACCGCCGCCTTCTATGAAAGGTTGGGCTTCGGAATCGTTTTCCGGGACGCCGGCTGGATGATCCTC
CAGCGCGGGGATCTCATGCTGGAGTTCTTCGCCCACCCCAACTTGTTTATTGCAGCTTATAATGGTTACA
AATAAAGCAATAGCATCACAAATTTCACAAATAAAGCATTTTTTTCACTGCATTCTAGTTGTGGTTTGTC
CAAACTCATCAATGTATCTTATCATGTCTGTATACCGTCGACCTCTAGCTAGAGCTTGGCGTAATCATGG
TCATAGCTGTTTCCTGTGTGAAATTGTTATCCGCTCACAATTCCACACAACATACGAGCCGGAAGCATAA
AGTGTAAAGCCTGGGGTGCCTAATGAGTGAGCTAACTCACATTAATTGCGTTGCGCTCACTGCCCGCTTT
CCAGTCGGGAAACCTGTCGTGCCAGCTGCATTAATGAATCGGCCAACGCGCGGGGAGAGGCGGTTTGCGT
ATTGGGCGCTCTTCCGCTTCCTCGCTCACTGACTCGCTGCGCTCGGTCGTTCGGCTGCGGCGAGCGGTAT
CAGCTCACTCAAAGGCGGTAATACGGTTATCCACAGAATCAGGGGATAACGCAGGAAAGAACATGTGAGC
AAAAGGCCAGCAAAAGGCCAGGAACCGTAAAAAGGCCGCGTTGCTGGCGTTTTTCCATAGGCTCCGCCCC
CCTGACGAGCATCACAAAAATCGACGCTCAAGTCAGAGGTGGCGAAACCCGACAGGACTATAAAGATACC
AGGCGTTTCCCCCTGGAAGCTCCCTCGTGCGCTCTCCTGTTCCGACCCTGCCGCTTACCGGATACCTGTC
CGCCTTTCTCCCTTCGGGAAGCGTGGCGCTTTCTCATAGCTCACGCTGTAGGTATCTCAGTTCGGTGTAG
GTCGTTCGCTCCAAGCTGGGCTGTGTGCACGAACCCCCCGTTCAGCCCGACCGCTGCGCCTTATCCGGTA
ACTATCGTCTTGAGTCCAACCCGGTAAGACACGACTTATCGCCACTGGCAGCAGCCACTGGTAACAGGAT
TAGCAGAGCGAGGTATGTAGGCGGTGCTACAGAGTTCTTGAAGTGGTGGCCTAACTACGGCTACACTAGA
AGAACAGTATTTGGTATCTGCGCTCTGCTGAAGCCAGTTACCTTCGGAAAAAGAGTTGGTAGCTCTTGAT
CCGGCAAACAAACCACCGCTGGTAGCGGTGGTTTTTTTGTTTGCAAGCAGCAGATTACGCGCAGAAAAAA
AGGATCTCAAGAAGATCCTTTGATCTTTTCTACGGGGTCTGACGCTCAGTGGAACGAAAACTCACGTTAA
GGGATTTTGGTCATGAGATTATCAAAAAGGATCTTCACCTAGATCCTTTTAAATTAAAAATGAAGTTTTA
AATCAATCTAAAGTATATATGAGTAAACTTGGTCTGACAGTTACCAATGCTTAATCAGTGAGGCACCTAT
CTCAGCGATCTGTCTATTTCGTTCATCCATAGTTGCCTGACTCCCCGTCGTGTAGATAACTACGATACGG
GAGGGCTTACCATCTGGCCCCAGTGCTGCAATGATACCGCGAGACCCACGCTCACCGGCTCCAGATTTAT
CAGCAATAAACCAGCCAGCCGGAAGGGCCGAGCGCAGAAGTGGTCCTGCAACTTTATCCGCCTCCATCCA
GTCTATTAATTGTTGCCGGGAAGCTAGAGTAAGTAGTTCGCCAGTTAATAGTTTGCGCAACGTTGTTGCC
ATTGCTACAGGCATCGTGGTGTCACGCTCGTCGTTTGGTATGGCTTCATTCAGCTCCGGTTCCCAACGAT
CAAGGCGAGTTACATGATCCCCCATGTTGTGCAAAAAAGCGGTTAGCTCCTTCGGTCCTCCGATCGTTGT
CAGAAGTAAGTTGGCCGCAGTGTTATCACTCATGGTTATGGCAGCACTGCATAATTCTCTTACTGTCATG
CCATCCGTAAGATGCTTTTCTGTGACTGGTGAGTACTCAACCAAGTCATTCTGAGAATAGTGTATGCGGC
GACCGAGTTGCTCTTGCCCGGCGTCAATACGGGATAATACCGCGCCACATAGCAGAACTTTAAAAGTGCT
CATCATTGGAAAACGTTCTTCGGGGCGAAAACTCTCAAGGATCTTACCGCTGTTGAGATCCAGTTCGATG
TAACCCACTCGTGCACCCAACTGATCTTCAGCATCTTTTACTTTCACCAGCGTTTCTGGGTGAGCAAAAA
CAGGAAGGCAAAATGCCGCAAAAAAGGGAATAAGGGCGACACGGAAATGTTGAATACTCATACTCTTCCT
TTTTCAATATTATTGAAGCATTTATCAGGGTTATTGTCTCATGAGCGGATACATATTTGAATGTATTTAG
AAAAATAAACAAATAGGGGTTCCGCGCACATTTCCCCGAAAAGTGCCACCTGACGTCGACGGATCG
